Addgene plasmid #50527: pmCherry Vinculin
Depositing lab: Kenneth Yamada.
Backbone
  Vector backbone: pmCherry NBC1
  Backbone manufacturer: Yamada Lab
  Vector type: Mammalian Expression
Growth in bacteria
  Bacterial resistance: Kanamycin, 50 μg/mL
  Growth temperature: 37°C
  Growth strain: DH5alpha
  Copy number: High Copy
Gene/Insert
  Gene/Insert name: Vinculin (alt names: VCL; focal adhesion protein)
  Species: G. gallus (chicken)
  Entrez Gene: VCL (a.k.a. VINC1)
  Promoter: CMV
  Tag / fusion protein: mCherry (N terminal on backbone)
  Cloning method: Restriction Enzyme; 5′ cloning site HindIII (not destroyed); 3′ cloning site XbaI (not destroyed)
  Sequencing primers: 5′ mCherry FW (CACAACGAGGACTACACCATC); 3′ EGFP RVs (CTCTACAAATGTGGTATGGCTG)
Terms and licenses: Academic/Nonprofit Terms; Industry Terms: Not Available to Industry
Depositor comments: Replacement of Clontech pEGFP C1 vector EGFP with mCherry and MCS modification with Bam HI mutation of original Bam H I.
How to cite: pmCherry Vinculin was a gift from Kenneth Yamada (Addgene plasmid # 50527 ; http://n2t.net/addgene:50527 ; RRID:Addgene_50527)
