[The description below was written by a language model from this plasmid's Addgene catalogue record and pLannotate feature annotations shown in this document.]
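Description:
pmCherry Vinculin is a mammalian expression plasmid that produces chicken (Gallus gallus) vinculin, a focal adhesion protein, fused at its N terminus to the red fluorescent protein mCherry. The backbone, pmCherry NBC1, is a lab-made derivative of the Clontech pEGFP-C1 vector in which EGFP was replaced with mCherry and the multiple cloning site was modified, including mutation of the original BamHI site. The vinculin coding sequence was inserted between HindIII and XbaI sites, both of which are retained. In the 7,897-nt sequenced record, the human CMV immediate early enhancer and promoter drive the mCherry open reading frame, which runs through a short remnant of the cloning site into the roughly 3.2-kb vinculin coding region, followed by the SV40 polyadenylation signal. The automated annotation labels the insert by its closest match, mouse Vcl, but the catalogue entry records the species as chicken; this most likely reflects high conservation of vinculin rather than a discrepancy in the construct.

The plasmid replicates to high copy number in E. coli through a ColE1/pUC-type origin and also carries an f1 phage origin. A single NeoR/KanR (Tn5 aminoglycoside phosphotransferase) cassette serves both hosts: a bacterial bla-type promoter gives kanamycin resistance in bacteria, while the adjacent SV40 enhancer/early promoter and HSV TK polyadenylation signal allow G418 selection of stably transfected mammalian cells. Small annotated fragments (SV40 large T antigen, ble, bGH poly(A)) appear to be residual backbone sequence rather than functional elements. The record does not state a specific application, but a fluorescent vinculin fusion of this kind is suited to visualizing focal adhesions and cell–matrix contacts in live or fixed cells by fluorescence microscopy.
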