Features (pLannotate 1.2.2; 16 found; start..end, strand, type, name):
     16..319     +  enhancer       CMV enhancer: human cytomegalovirus immediate early enhancer
    320..523     +  promoter       CMV promoter: human cytomegalovirus (CMV) immediate early promoter
    568..1275    +  CDS            mCherry: mCherry is a basic (constitutively fluorescent) red fluorescent protein published in 2004, derived from Discosoma sp.. It is reported to be a very rapidly-maturing monomer with low acid sensitivity.
   1276..1296    +  misc_feature   MCS (fragment): multiple cloning site
   1318..4515    +  CDS            Vcl: VINC_MOUSE - Experimental evidence at protein level: Swiss-Prot protein existence level 1. Actin filament (F-actin)-binding protein involved in cell- matrix adhesion and cell-cell adhesion. Regulates cell-surface E- cadherin expression and potentiates mechanosensing by the E-cadherin complex. May also play important roles in cell morphology and locomotion (By similarity). From Mus musculus (Mouse).
   4533..4617    +  CDS            large T antigen (fragment): large T antigen from SV40 (simian virus 40)
   4640..4761    +  polyA_signal   SV40 poly(A) signal: SV40 polyadenylation signal
   4795..5223    -  rep_origin     f1 ori (sequence partly withheld): f1 bacteriophage origin of replication; arrow indicates direction of (+) strand synthesis
   5250..5354    +  promoter       AmpR promoter: bla
   5356..5713    +  promoter       SV40 promoter: SV40 enhancer and early promoter
   5748..6542    +  CDS            NeoR/KanR: aminoglycoside phosphotransferase from Tn5; aph(3')-II (or nptII); confers resistance to neomycin, kanamycin, and G418 (Geneticin®)
   6563..6715    +  CDS            ble (fragment): BLE_KLEPN - Experimental evidence at protein level: Swiss-Prot protein existence level 1. Binding protein with a strong affinity to the bleomycin family of antibiotics. Binds to CL990; an antimitotic-antibiotic compound. From Klebsiella pneumoniae.
   6774..6821    +  polyA_signal   HSV TK poly(A) signal: herpes simplex virus thymidine kinase polyadenylation signal (Cole and Stacy, 1985)
   6912..6928    -  polyA_signal   bGH poly(A) signal (fragment): bovine growth hormone polyadenylation signal
   7150..7738    +  rep_origin     ori: high-copy-number ColE1/pMB1/pBR322/pUC origin of replication
   7853..7897    +  enhancer       CMV enhancer (fragment): human cytomegalovirus immediate early enhancer
>Addgene plasmid #50527 | pmCherry Vinculin | addgene full sequence | sequence record 137772 | Addgene NGS result
ATATATGGAGTTCCGCGTTACATAACTTACGGTAAATGGCCCGCCTGGCTGACCGCCCAACGACCCCCGC
CCATTGACGTCAATAATGACGTATGTTCCCATAGTAACGCCAATAGGGACTTTCCATTGACGTCAATGGG
TGGAGTATTTACGGTAAACTGCCCACTTGGCAGTACATCAAGTGTATCATATGCCAAGTACGCCCCCTAT
TGACGTCAATGACGGTAAATGGCCCGCCTGGCATTATGCCCAGTACATGACCTTATGGGACTTTCCTACT
TGGCAGTACATCTACGTATTAGTCATCGCTATTACCATGGTGATGCGGTTTTGGCAGTACATCAATGGGC
GTGGATAGCGGTTTGACTCACGGGGATTTCCAAGTCTCCACCCCATTGACGTCAATGGGAGTTTGTTTTG
GCACCAAAATCAACGGGACTTTCCAAAATGTCGTAACAACTCCGCCCCATTGACGCAAATGGGCGGTAGG
CGTGTACGGTGGGAGGTCTATATAAGCAGAGCTGGTTTAGTGAACCGTCAGATCCGCTAGCGCTACCGGT
CGCCACCATGGTGAGCAAGGGCGAGGAGGATAACATGGCCATCATCAAGGAGTTCATGCGCTTCAAGGTG
CACATGGAGGGCTCCGTGAACGGCCACGAGTTCGAGATCGAGGGCGAGGGCGAGGGCCGCCCCTACGAGG
GCACCCAGACCGCCAAGCTGAAGGTGACCAAGGGTGGCCCCCTGCCCTTCGCCTGGGACATCCTGTCCCC
TCAGTTCATGTACGGCTCCAAGGCCTACGTGAAGCACCCCGCCGACATCCCCGACTACTTGAAGCTGTCC
TTCCCCGAGGGCTTCAAGTGGGAGCGCGTGATGAACTTCGAGGACGGCGGCGTGGTGACCGTGACCCAGG
ACTCCTCCCTGCAGGACGGCGAGTTCATCTACAAGGTGAAGCTGCGCGGCACCAACTTCCCCTCCGACGG
CCCCGTAATGCAGAAGAAGACCATGGGCTGGGAGGCCTCCTCCGAGCGGATGTACCCCGAGGACGGCGCC
CTGAAGGGCGAGATCAAGCAGAGGCTGAAGCTGAAGGACGGCGGCCACTACGACGCTGAGGTCAAGACCA
CCTACAAGGCCAAGAAGCCCGTGCAGCTGCCCGGCGCCTACAACGTCAACATCAAGTTGGACATCACCTC
CCACAACGAGGACTACACCATCGTGGAACAGTACGAACGCGCCGAGGGCCGCCACTCCACCGGCGGCATG
GACGAGCTGTACAAGTCCGGACTCAGATCTCGAGCTGCGGCCGCCGGATCCAAGCTTATGCCCGTCTTCC
ACACGCGCACCATCGAGAGCATCTTGGAGCCCGTGGCTCAGCAGATCTCCCACCTGGTCATCATGCACGA
GGAGGGGGAGGTAGACGGCAAGGCCATCCCGGACCTCACCGCCCCCGTGTCGGCCGTGCAGGCCGCTGTC
AGCAACCTGGTGCGGGTTGGAAAAGAAACTGTGCAGACAACAGAAGACCAGATCTTGAAAAGGGATATGC
CACCAGCATTCATCAAAGTAGAGAATGCCTGCACCAAGCTCGTTCGAGCAGCCCAGATGCTGCAAGCAGA
TCCTTATTCAGTACCAGCTCGTGACTACCTAATTGATGGATCAAGAGGCATCCTTTCTGGAACATCAGAC
TTACTTCTGACATTTGATGAAGCGGAGGTCCGTAAAATCATCCGTGTCTGCAAAGGAATATTGGAATATC
TGACTGTGGCAGAAGTAGTAGAGACTATGGAGGATTTGGTGACATATACAAAGAATCTAGGGCCAGGAAT
GACAAAGATGGCGAAAATGATCGATGAGAGACAACAGGAATTAACTCATCAGGAACATAGGGTTATGCTG
GTGAACTCCATGAATACTGTGAAGGAGCTATTGCCTGTACTTATTTCAGCTATGAAGATCTTTGTAACCA
CAAAAAACACTAAAAGCCAGGGAATAGAAGAGGCCTTGAAAAATCGCAATTTCACAGTAGAGAAAATGAG
TGCTGAGATAAATGAAATAATCCGTGTATTACAACTCACTTCCTGGGATGAAGATGCCTGGGCCAGCAAG
GACACTGAAGCCATGAAAAGAGCTTTAGCCCTAATAGATTCAAAGATGAACCAGGCAAAAGGCTGGCTGA
GAGATCCAAACGCACCTCCAGGGGATGCTGGTGAGCAAGCAATAAGGCAGATCCTTGATGAAGCTGGAAA
AGCAGGAGAATTGTGTGCAGGCAAAGAACGCAGGGAGATTCTGGGAACATGCAAAACTTTGGGCCAAATG
ACTGATCAACTTGCTGATCTCCGAGCTAGAGGACAGGGTGCTACACCGATGGCAATGCAGAAGGCACAGC
AGGTGTCACAAGGCCTGGATTTGCTCACTGCAAAAGTGGAGAATGCAGCCCGGAAATTGGAGGCCATGAC
AAACTCTAAGCAGGCTATTGCAAAGAAGATTGATGCTGCTCAGAACTGGCTTGCGGATCCCAACGGCGGA
AGTGAAGGAGAAGAACACATTCGAGGAATTATGTCTGAAGCAAGGAAAGTTGCAGAATTGTGTGAGGAGC
CTAAAGAAAGAGATGATATCCTTCGCTCCTTGGGGGAAATCTCTGCTCTGACAGCTAAGCTGTCAGATCT
GCGACGACATGGGAAAGGCGACTCTCCTGAGGCCCGTGCATTGGCCAAGCAAATAGCTACATCACTTCAG
AACTTACAGTCCAAAACAAACAGAGCTGTAGCAAATACTAGGCCAGTTAAAGCTGCTGTCCATTTGGAGG
GCAAGATTGAGCAAGCCCAGAGGTGGATAGATAATCCTACAGTTGATGATCGGGGAGTAGGCCAGGCAGC
AATTCGGGGTTTGGTTGCAGAAGGTCGTCGTCTAGCCAATGTCATGATGGGACCTTATCGTCAGGACCTG
CTTGCCAAATGTGACCGTGTAGACCAGCTGGCTGCTCAGCTTGCTGACCTTGCAGCAAGAGGGGAAGGAG
AGTCTCCTCAGGCTAGGGCAATTGCTGCTCAGCTTCAGGACTCCCTGAAGGATCTCAAAGCACGGATGCA
AGAAGCAATGACCCAGGAGGTGTCTGATGTTTTCAGTGACACTACAACCCCTATTAAGTTGTTAGCAGTA
GCAGCCACTGCTCCTTCTGATACTCCCAATAGAGAAGAGGTGTTTGAAGAAAGAGCAGCAAATTTTGAAA
ACCATGCTGCTAGACTGGGAGCAACAGCAGAAAAAGCAGCTGCAGTTGGAACTGCTAATAAAACTACTGT
GGAAGGCATTCAGGCAACAGTCAAATCTGCAAGGGAGCTTACACCACAGGTAGTATCGGCTGCTCGAATC
CTCCTGAGAAATCCTGGAAATCAAGCTGCTTATGAGCATTTTGAGACAATGAAAAACCAATGGATTGATA
ATGTAGAAAAGATGACAGGGCTGGTGGATGAGGCCATCGATACCAAGTCTCTGTTGGATGCATCAGAAGA
GGCTATTAAGAAGGATCTTGATAAATGTAAAGTTGCAATGGCCAATATGCAACCTCAGATGCTGGTAGCT
GGAGCCACCAGCATTGCTAGACGAGCGAACCGCATCCTGCTTGTGGCAAAACGGGAGGTTGAAAATTCAG
AAGACCCTAAATTCAGGGAGGCTGTTAAAGCAGCTTCTGATGAGCTGAGCAAAACCATATCACCGATGGT
AATGGATGCTAAAGCTGTAGCAGGAAATATCTCTGATCCTGGTTTGCAGAAGAGTTTCTTGGATTCTGGA
TACAGGATTCTGGGAGCTGTGGCCAAAGTCAGAGAAGCCTTTCAGCCTCAGGAGCCAGACTTTCCCCCTC
CTCCTCCTGACCTAGAGCATCTCCATCTGACTGATGAGCTTGCTCCTCCAAAACCACCACTTCCAGAAGG
TGAGGTTCCCCCACCCAGACCACCACCCCCTGAAGAAAAAGATGAGGAGTTCCCAGAGCAGAAAGCAGGA
GAAGCTATTAATCAGCCCATGATGATGGCTGCTAGGCAGTTGCATGACGAGGCTCGGAAATGGTCTAGCA
AGGGTAACGACATCATTGCTGCTGCTAAACGAATGGCGCTGCTCATGGCTGAGATGTCACGCCTGGTGCG
AGGAGGCAGCGGAAACAAGCGTGCCCTCATCCAGTGTGCAAAAGATATTGCTAAGGCATCGGATGAAGTC
ACTCGATTGGCCAAAGAGGTGGCCAAGCAATGTACTGATAAACGCATTAGAACAAACCTCTTACAGGTCT
GTGAGCGAATCCCAACCATCAGCACGCAGCTCAAAATTCTTTCCACAGTGAAAGCTACCATGCTGGGCAG
GACTAACATCAGCGATGAAGAATCAGAACAGGCAACTGAGATGTTGGTTCATAACGCCCAGAACCTCATG
CAGTCTGTGAAGGAAACTGTGAGAGAAGCTGAAGCAGCATCCATTAAGATAAGAACAGATGCCGGATTCA
CTCTGCGCTGGGTCAGAAAGACCCCATGGTATCAGTAAACACTCTAGATAACTGATCATAATCAGCCATA
CCACATTTGTAGAGGTTTTACTTGCTTTAAAAAACCTCCCACACCTCCCCCTGAACCTGAAACATAAAAT
GAATGCAATTGTTGTTGTTAACTTGTTTATTGCAGCTTATAATGGTTACAAATAAAGCAATAGCATCACA
AATTTCACAAATAAAGCATTTTTTTCACTGCATTCTAGTTGTGGTTTGTCCAAACTCATCAATGTATCTT
AACGCGTAAATTGTAAGCGTTAATATTTTGTTAAAATTCGCGTTAAATTTTTGTTAAATCAGCTCATTTT
TTAACCAATAGGCCGAAATCGGCAAAATCCCTTATAAATCAAAAGAATAGACCGAGATAGGGT
[37 nt withheld, positions 4894-4930]
AAAGAACGTGGACTCCAACGTCAAAGG
[49 nt withheld, positions 4958-5006]
T
[91 nt withheld, positions 5008-5098]
G
[124 nt withheld, positions 5100-5223]
CAGGTGGCACTTTTCGGGGAAATGTGCGCGGAACCCCTATTTGTTTATTTTTCTAAATACATTCAAATAT
GTATCCGCTCATGAGACAATAACCCTGATAAATGCTTCAATAATATTGAAAAAGGAAGAGTCCTGAGGCG
GAAAGAACCAGCTGTGGAATGTGTGTCAGTTAGGGTGTGGAAAGTCCCCAGGCTCCCCAGCAGGCAGAAG
TATGCAAAGCATGCATCTCAATTAGTCAGCAACCAGGTGTGGAAAGTCCCCAGGCTCCCCAGCAGGCAGA
AGTATGCAAAGCATGCATCTCAATTAGTCAGCAACCATAGTCCCGCCCCTAACTCCGCCCATCCCGCCCC
TAACTCCGCCCAGTTCCGCCCATTCTCCGCCCCATGGCTGACTAATTTTTTTTATTTATGCAGAGGCCGA
GGCCGCCTCGGCCTCTGAGCTATTCCAGAAGTAGTGAGGAGGCTTTTTTGGAGGCCTAGGCTTTTGCAAA
GATCGATCAAGAGACAGGATGAGGATCGTTTCGCATGATTGAACAAGATGGATTGCACGCAGGTTCTCCG
GCCGCTTGGGTGGAGAGGCTATTCGGCTATGACTGGGCACAACAGACAATCGGCTGCTCTGATGCCGCCG
TGTTCCGGCTGTCAGCGCAGGGGCGCCCGGTTCTTTTTGTCAAGACCGACCTGTCCGGTGCCCTGAATGA
ACTGCAAGACGAGGCAGCGCGGCTATCGTGGCTGGCCACGACGGGCGTTCCTTGCGCAGCTGTGCTCGAC
GTTGTCACTGAAGCGGGAAGGGACTGGCTGCTATTGGGCGAAGTGCCGGGGCAGGATCTCCTGTCATCTC
ACCTTGCTCCTGCCGAGAAAGTATCCATCATGGCTGATGCAATGCGGCGGCTGCATACGCTTGATCCGGC
TACCTGCCCATTCGACCACCAAGCGAAACATCGCATCGAGCGAGCACGTACTCGGATGGAAGCCGGTCTT
GTCGATCAGGATGATCTGGACGAAGAGCATCAGGGGCTCGCGCCAGCCGAACTGTTCGCCAGGCTCAAGG
CGAGCATGCCCGACGGCGAGGATCTCGTCGTGACCCATGGCGATGCCTGCTTGCCGAATATCATGGTGGA
AAATGGCCGCTTTTCTGGATTCATCGACTGTGGCCGGCTGGGTGTGGCGGACCGCTATCAGGACATAGCG
TTGGCTACCCGTGATATTGCTGAAGAGCTTGGCGGCGAATGGGCTGACCGCTTCCTCGTGCTTTACGGTA
TCGCCGCTCCCGATTCGCAGCGCATCGCCTTCTATCGCCTTCTTGACGAGTTCTTCTGAGCGGGACTCTG
GGGTTCGAAATGACCGACCAAGCGACGCCCAACCTGCCATCACGAGATTTCGATTCCACCGCCGCCTTCT
ATGAAAGGTTGGGCTTCGGAATCGTTTTCCGGGACGCCGGCTGGATGATCCTCCAGCGCGGGGATCTCAT
GCTGGAGTTCTTCGCCCACCCTAGGGGGAGGCTAACTGAAACACGGAAGGAGACAATACCGGAAGGAACC
CGCGCTATGACGGCAATAAAAAGACAGAATAAAACGCACGGTGTTGGGTCGTTTGTTCATAAACGCGGGG
TTCGGTCCCAGGGCTGGCACTCTGTCGATACCCCACCGAGACCCCATTGGGGCCAATACGCCCGCGTTTC
TTCCTTTTCCCCACCCCACCCCCCAAGTTCGGGTGAAGGCCCAGGGCTCGCAGCCAACGTCGGGGCGGCA
GGCCCTGCCATAGCCTCAGGTTACTCATATATACTTTAGATTGATTTAAAACTTCATTTTTAATTTAAAA
GGATCTAGGTGAAGATCCTTTTTGATAATCTCATGACCAAAATCCCTTAACGTGAGTTTTCGTTCCACTG
AGCGTCAGACCCCGTAGAAAAGATCAAAGGATCTTCTTGAGATCCTTTTTTTCTGCGCGTAATCTGCTGC
TTGCAAACAAAAAAACCACCGCTACCAGCGGTGGTTTGTTTGCCGGATCAAGAGCTACCAACTCTTTTTC
CGAAGGTAACTGGCTTCAGCAGAGCGCAGATACCAAATACTGTTCTTCTAGTGTAGCCGTAGTTAGGCCA
CCACTTCAAGAACTCTGTAGCACCGCCTACATACCTCGCTCTGCTAATCCTGTTACCAGTGGCTGCTGCC
AGTGGCGATAAGTCGTGTCTTACCGGGTTGGACTCAAGACGATAGTTACCGGATAAGGCGCAGCGGTCGG
GCTGAACGGGGGGTTCGTGCACACAGCCCAGCTTGGAGCGAACGACCTACACCGAACTGAGATACCTACA
GCGTGAGCTATGAGAAAGCGCCACGCTTCCCGAAGGGAGAAAGGCGGACAGGTATCCGGTAAGCGGCAGG
GTCGGAACAGGAGAGCGCACGAGGGAGCTTCCAGGGGGAAACGCCTGGTATCTTTATAGTCCTGTCGGGT
TTCGCCACCTCTGACTTGAGCGTCGATTTTTGTGATGCTCGTCAGGGGGGCGGAGCCTATGGAAAAACGC
CAGCAACGCGGCCTTTTTACGGTTCCTGGCCTTTTGCTGGCCTTTTGCTCACATGTTCTTTCCTGCGTTA
TCCCCTGATTCTGTGGATAACCGTATTACCGCCATGCATTAGTTATTAATAGTAATCAATTACGGGGTCA
TTAGTTCATAGCCC
