>Addgene plasmid #50527 | pmCherry Vinculin | depositor partial sequence | sequence record 75459 | insert only
ATGCCCGTCTTCCACACGCGCACCATCGAGAGCATCTTGGAGCCCGTGGCTCAGCAGATCTCCCACCTGG
TCATCATGCACGAGGAGGGGGAGGTAGACGGCAAGGCCATCCCGGACCTCACCGCCCCCGTGTCGGCCGT
GCAGGCCGCTGTCAGCAACCTGGTGCGGGTTGGAAAAGAAACTGTGCAGACAACAGAAGACCAGATCTTG
AAAAGGGATATGCCACCAGCATTCATCAAAGTAGAGAATGCCTGCACCAAGCTCGTTCGAGCAGCCCAGA
TGCTGCAAGCAGATCCTTATTCAGTACCAGCTCGTGACTACCTAATTGATGGATCAAGAGGCATCCTTTC
TGGAACATCAGACTTACTTCTGACATTTGATGAAGCGGAGGTCCGTAAAATCATCCGTGTCTGCAAAGGA
ATATTGGAATATCTGACTGTGGCAGAAGTAGTAGAGACTATGGAGGATTTGGTGACATATACAAAGAATC
TAGGGCCAGGAATGACAAAGATGGCGAAAATGATCGATGAGAGACAACAGGAATTAACTCATCAGGAACA
TAGGGTTATGCTGGTGAACTCCATGAATACTGTGAAGGAGCTATTGCCTGTACTTATTTCAGCTATGAAG
ATCTTTGTAACCACAAAAAACACTAAAAGCCAGGGAATAGAAGAGGCCTTGAAAAATCGCAATTTCACAG
TAGAGAAAATGAGTGCTGAGATAAATGAAATAATCCGTGTATTACAACTCACTTCCTGGGATGAAGATGC
CTGGGCCAGCAAGGACACTGAAGCCATGAAAAGAGCTTTAGCCCTAATAGATTCAAAGATGAACCAGGCA
AAAGGCTGGCTGAGAGATCCAAACGCACCTCCAGGGGATGCTGGTGAGCAAGCAATAAGGCAGATCCTTG
ATGAAGCTGGAAAAGCAGGAGAATTGTGTGCAGGCAAAGAACGCAGGGAGATTCTGGGAACATGCAAAAC
TTTGGGCCAAATGACTGATCAACTTGCTGATCTCCGAGCTAGAGGACAGGGTGCTACACCGATGGCAATG
CAGAAGGCACAGCAGGTGTCACAAGGCCTGGATTTGCTCACTGCAAAAGTGGAGAATGCAGCCCGGAAAT
TGGAGGCCATGACAAACTCTAAGCAGGCTATTGCAAAGAAGATTGATGCTGCTCAGAACTGGCTTGCGGA
TCCCAACGGCGGAAGTGAAGGAGAAGAACACATTCGAGGAATTATGTCTGAAGCAAGGAAAGTTGCAGAA
TTGTGTGAGGAGCCTAAAGAAAGAGATGATATCCTTCGCTCCTTGGGGGAAATCTCTGCTCTGACAGCTA
AGCTGTCAGATCTGCGACGACATGGGAAAGGCGACTCTCCTGAGGCCCGTGCATTGGCCAAGCAAATAGC
TACATCACTTCAGAACTTACAGTCCAAAACAAACAGAGCTGTAGCAAATACTAGGCCAGTTAAAGCTGCT
GTCCATTTGGAGGGCAAGATTGAGCAAGCCCAGAGGTGGATAGATAATCCTACAGTTGATGATCGGGGAG
TAGGCCAGGCAGCAATTCGGGGTTTGGTTGCAGAAGGTCGTCGTCTAGCCAATGTCATGATGGGACCTTA
TCGTCAGGACCTGCTTGCCAAATGTGACCGTGTAGACCAGCTGGCTGCTCAGCTTGCTGACCTTGCAGCA
AGAGGGGAAGGAGAGTCTCCTCAGGCTAGGGCAATTGCTGCTCAGCTTCAGGACTCCCTGAAGGATCTCA
AAGCACGGATGCAAGAAGCAATGACCCAGGAGGTGTCTGATGTTTTTAGTGACACTACAACTCCTATTAA
GTTGTTAGCAGTAGCAGCCACTGCTCCTTCTGATACTCCCAATAGAGAAGAGGTGTTTGAAGAAAGAGCA
GCAAATTTTGAAAACCATGCTGCTAGACTGGGAGCAACAGCAGAAAAAGCAGCTGCAGTTGGAACTGCTA
ATAAAACTACTGTGGAAGGCATTCAGGCAACAGTCAAATCTGCAAGGGAGCTTACACCACAGGTAGTATC
GGCTGCTCGAATCCTCCTGAGAAATCCTGGAAATCAAGCTGCTTATGAGCATTTTGAGACAATGAAAAAC
CAATGGATTGATAATGTAGAAAAGATGACAGGGCTGGTGGATGAGGCCATCGATACCAAGTCTCTGTTGG
ATGCATCAGAAGAGGCTATTAAGAAGGATCTTGATAAATGTAAAGTTGCAATGGCCAATATGCAACCTCA
GATGCTGGTAGCTGGAGCCACCAGCATTGCTAGACGAGCGAACCGCATCCTGCTTGTGGCAAAACGGGAG
GTTGAAAATTCAGAAGACCCTAAATTCAGGGAGGCTGTTAAAGCAGCTTCTGATGAGCTGAGCAAAACCA
TATCACCGATGGTAATGGATGCTAAAGCTGTAGCAGGAAATATCTCTGATCCTGGTTTGCAGAAGAGTTT
CTTGGATTCTGGATACAGGATTCTGGGAGCTGTGGCCAAAGTCAGAGAAGCCTTTCAGCCTCAGGAGCCA
GACTTTCCCCCTCCTCCTCCTGACCTCGAGCATCTCCATCTGACTGATGAGCTTGCTCCTCCAAAACCAC
CACTTCCAGAAGGTGAGGTTCCCCCACCCAGACCACCACCCCCTGAAGAAAAAGATGAGGAGTTCCCAGA
GCAGAAAGCAGGAGAAGCTATTAATCAGCCCATGATGATGGCTGCTAGGCAGTTGCATGACGAGGCTCGG
AAATGGTCTAGCAAGGGTAACGACATCATTGCTGCTGCTAAACGAATGGCGCTGCTCATGGCTGAGATGT
CACGCCTGGTGCGAGGAGGCAGCGGAAACAAGCGTGCCCTCATCCAGTGTGCAAAAGATATTGCTAAGGC
ATCGGATGAAGTCACTCGATTGGCCAAAGAGGTGGCCAAGCAATGTACTGATAAACGCATTAGAACAAAC
CTCTTACAGGTCTGTGAGCGAATCCCAACCATCAGCACGCAGCTCAAAATTCTTTCCACAGTGAAAGCTA
CCATGCTGGGCAGGACTAACATCAGCGATGAAGAATCAGAACAGGCAACTGAGATGTTGGTTCATAACGC
CCAGAACCTCATGCAGTCTGTGAAGGAAACTGTGAGAGAAGCTGAAGCAGCATCCATTAAGATAAGAACA
GATGCCGGATTCACTCTGCGCTGGGTCAGAAAGACCCCATGGTATCAGTAA
