>Addgene plasmid #50527 | pmCherry Vinculin | addgene partial sequence | sequence record 78351 | mCherry-F 5'-ccccgtaatgcagaagaaga-3'
CGGATGTACCCCGAGGACGGCGCCCTGAAGGGCGAGATCAAGCAGAGGCTGAAGCTGAAGGACGGCGGCC
ACTACGACGCTGAGGTCAAGACCACCTACAAGGCCAAGAAGCCCGTGCAGCTGCCCGGCGCCTACAACGT
CAACATCAAGTTGGACATCACCTCCCACAACGAGGACTACACCATCGTGGAACAGTACGAACGCGCCGAG
GGCCGCCACTCCACCGGCGGCATGGACGAGCTGTACAAGTCCGGACTCAGATCTCGAGCTGCGGCCGCCG
GATCCAAGCTTATGCCCGTCTTCCACACGCGCACCATCGAGAGCATCTTGGAGCCCGTGGCTCAGCAGAT
CTCCCACCTGGTCATCATGCACGAGGAGGGGGAGGTAGACGGCAAGGCCATCCCGGACCTCACCGCCCCC
GTGTCGGCCGTGCAGGCCGCTGTCAGCAACCTGGTGCGGGTTGGAAAAGAAACTGTGCAGACAACAGAAG
ACCAGATCTTGAAAAGGGATATGCCACCAGCATTCATCAAAGTAGAGAATGCCTGCACCAAGCTCGTTCG
AGCAGCCCAGATGCTGCAAGCAGATCCTTATTCAGTACCAGCTCGTGACTACCTAATTGATGGATCAAGA
GGCATCCTTTCTGGAACATCAGACTTACTTCTGACATTTGATGAAGCGGAGGTCCGTAAAATCATCCGTG
TCTGCAAAGGAATATTGGAATATCTGACTGTGGCAGAAGTAGTAGAGACTATGGAGGATTTGGTGACATA
TACAAAGAATCTAGGGCCAGGAATGACAAAGATGGCGAAAATGATCGATGAGAGACAACAGGAATTAACT
CATCAGGAACATAGGGTTATGCTGGTGAACTCCATGAATACTGTG
